>Addgene plasmid #104869 | PE_16: Para_lac_eG | addgene full sequence | sequence record 221712 | Addgene NGS Result
AGTGCGCTCGAGCTTCCCAACCTTACCAGAGGGCGCCCCAGCTGGCAATTCCGACGTCTGTGTGGAATTG
TGAGCGGATAACAATTTCACACAGGGCCCTCGGACACCGAGGAGAATGTCAAGAGGCGAACACACAACGT
CTTGGAGCGCCAGAGGAGGAACGAGCTAAAACGGAGCTTTTTTGCCCTGCGTGACCAGATCCCGGAGTTG
GAAAACAATGAAAAGGCCCCCAAGGTAGTTATCCTTAAAAAAGCCACAGCATACATCCTGTCCGTCCAAG
CAGAGGAGCAAAAGCTCATTTCTGAAGAGGACTTGTTGCGGAAACGACGAGAACAGTTGAAACACAAACT
TGAACAGCTACGGAACTCTTGTGCGTAAGGAAAAGTAAGGAAAACGATTCCTTCTAACAGAAATGTCCTG
AGCAATCACCTATGAACTGTCGACATAGCATTTTTATCCATAAGATTAGCGGATCCTACCTTAGACATGT
GAGCGCTCACAATTTATAGTGAGCACAATTGTGAGCGGATAACAATTGCATGCCACTTAAAAAGGAGATC
AACAATGAAAGCAATTTTCGTACTGAAACATCTTAATCATGCTAAGGAGAAATACTAGTATGCGTAAAGG
CGAAGAGCTGTTCACTGGTGTCGTCCCTATTCTGGTGGAACTGGATGGTGATGTCAACGGTCATAAGTTT
TCCGTGCGTGGCGAGGGTGAAGGTGACGCAACTAATGGTAAACTGACGCTGAAGTTCATCTGTACTACTG
GTAAACTGCCGGTACCTTGGCCGACTCTGGTAACGACGCTGACTTATGGTGTTCAGTGCTTTGCTCGTTA
TCCGGACCATATGAAGCAGCATGACTTCTTCAAGTCCGCCATGCCGGAAGGCTATGTGCAGGAACGCACG
ATTTCCTTTAAGGATGACGGCACGTACAAAACGCGTGCGGAAGTGAAATTTGAAGGCGATACCCTGGTAA
ACCGCATTGAGCTGAAAGGCATTGACTTTAAAGAAGACGGCAATATCCTGGGCCATAAGCTGGAATACAA
TTTTAACAGCCACAATGTTTACATCACCGCCGATAAACAAAAAAATGGCATTAAAGCGAATTTTAAAATT
CGCCACAACGTGGAGGATGGCAGCGTGCAGCTGGCTGATCACTACCAGCAAAACACTCCAATCGGTGATG
GTCCTGTTCTGCTGCCAGACAATCACTATCTGAGCTACCAAAGCGTTCTGTCTAAAGATCCGAACGAGAA
ACGCGATCATATGGTTCTGCTGGAGTTCGTAACCGCAGCGGGCATCACGCATGGTATGGATGAACTGTAC
AAATGATGAAGCTTCCCCTACGTGCTGCTGAAGTTGCCCGCAACAGAGAGTGGAACCAACCGGTGATACC
ACGATACTATGACTGAGAGTCAACGCCATGAGCGGCCTCATTTCTTATTCTGAGTTACAACAGTCCGCAC
CGCTGTCTCACACTGGCTCACCTTCGGGTGGGCCTTTCTGCGTTTATATACTAGAGAGAGAATATAAAAA
GCCAGATTATTAATCCGGCTTTTTTATTATTTCCTAGCTAGCCGGGGAAATGTGCGCGGAACCCCTATTT
GTTTATTTTTCTAAATACATTCAAATATGTATCCGCTCATGAATTAATTCTTAGAAAAACTCATCGAGCA
TCAAATGAAACTGCAATTTATTCATATCAGGATTATCAATACCATATTTTTGAAAAAGCCGTTTCTGTAA
TGAAGGAGAAAACTCACCGAGGCAGTTCCATAGGATGGCAAGATCCTGGTATCGGTCTGCGATTCCGACT
CGTCCAACATCAATACAACCTATTAATTTCCCCTCGTCAAAAATAAGGTTATCAAGTGAGAAATCACCAT
GAGTGACGACTGAATCCGGTGAGAATGGCAAAAGTTTATGCATTTCTTTCCAGACTTGTTCAACAGGCCA
GCCATTACGCTCGTCATCAAAATCACTCGCATCAACCAAACCGTTATTCATTCGTGATTGCGCCTGAGCG
AGACGAAATACGCGATCGCTGTTAAAAGGACAATTACAAACAGGAATCGAATGCAACCGGCGCAGGAACA
CTGCCAGCGCATCAACAATATTTTCACCTGAATCAGGATATTCTTCTAATACCTGGAATGCTGTTTTCCC
GGGGATCGCAGTGGTGAGTAACCATGCATCATCAGGAGTACGGATAAAATGCTTGATGGTCGGAAGAGGC
ATAAATTCCGTCAGCCAGTTTAGTCTGACCATCTCATCTGTAACATCATTGGCAACGCTACCTTTGCCAT
GTTTCAGAAACAACTCTGGCGCATCGGGCTTCCCATACAATCGATAGATTGTCGCACCTGATTGCCCGAC
ATTATCGCGAGCCCATTTATACCCATATAAATCAGCATCCATGCTGGAATTTAATCGCGGCCTAGAGCAA
GACGTTTCCCGTTGAATATGGCTCATAACACCCCTTGTATTACTGTTTATGTAAGCAGACAGTTTTATTG
TTCATGACCAAAATCCCTTAACGTGAGTTTTCGTTCCACTGAGCGTCAGACCCCGTAGAAAAGATCAAAG
GATCTTCTTGAGATCCTTTTTTTCTGCGCGTAATCTGCTGCTTGCAAACAAAAAAACCACCGCTACCAGC
GGTGGTTTGTTTGCCGGATCAAGAGCTACCAACTCTTTTTCCGAAGGTAACTGGCTTCAGCAGAGCGCAG
ATACCAAATACTGTCCTTCTAGTGTAGCCGTAGTTAGGCCACCACTTCAAGAACTCTGTAGCACCGCCTA
CATACCTCGCTCTGCTAATCCTGTTACCAGTGGCTGCTGCCAGTGGCGATAAGTCGTGTCTTACCGGGTT
GGACTCAAGACGATAGTTACCGGATAAGGCGCAGCGGTCGGGCTGAACGGGGGGTTCGTGCACACAGCCC
AGCTTGGAGCGAACGACCTACACCGAACTGAGATACCTACAGCGTGAGCTATGAGAAAGCGCCACGCTTC
CCGAAGGGAGAAAGGCGGACAGGTATCCGGTAAGCGGCAGGGTCGGAACAGGAGAGCGCACGAGGGAGCT
TCCAGGGGGAAACGCCTGGTATCTTTATAGTCCTGTCGGGTTTCGCCACCTCTGACTTGAGCGTCGATTT
TTGTGATGCTCGTCAGGGGGGCGGAGCCTATGGAAAAACGCCAGCAACGCGGCCTTTTTACGGTTCCTGG
CCTTTTGCTGGCCTTTTGCTCACATGTTCTTTCCTGCGTTATCCCCTGATTCTGTGGATAACCGTATTAC
CGCCTTTGAGTGAGCTGATACCGCTCGCCGCAGCCGAACGACCGAGCGCAGCGAGTCAGTGAGCGAGGAA
GCGGAAGAGCGCCTGATGCGGTATTTTCTCCTTACGCATCTGTGCGGTATTTCACACCGCAATGGTGCAC
TCTCAGTACAATCTGCTCTGATGCCGCATAGTTAAGCCAGTATACACTCCGCTATCGCTACGTGACTGGG
TCATGGCTGCGCCCCGACACCCGCCAACACCCGCTGACGCGCCCTGACGGGCTTGTCTGCTCCCGGCATC
CGCTTACAGACAAGCTGTGACCGTCTCCGGGAGCTGCATGTGTCAGAGGTTTTCACCGTCATCACCGAAA
CGCGCGAGGCAGCTGCGGTAAAGCTCATCAGCGTGGTCGTGAAGCGATTCACAGATGTCTGCCTGTTCAT
CCGCGTCCAGCTCGTTGAGTTTCTCCAGAAGCGTTAATGTCTGGCTTCTGATAAAGCGGGCCATGTTAAG
GGCGGTTTTTTCCTGTTTGGTCACTGATGCCTCCGTGTAAGGGGGATTTCTGTTCATGGGGGTAATGATA
CCGATGAAACGAGAGAGGATGCTCACGATACGGGTTACTGATGATGAACATGCCCGGTTACTGGAACGTT
GTGAGGGTAAACAACTGGCGGTATGGATGCGGCGGGACCAGAGCTC
Features (pLannotate 1.2.2; 14 found; start..end, strand, type, name):
     68..84      +  protein_bind   lac operator: The lac repressor binds to the lac operator to inhibit transcription in E. coli. This inhibition can be relieved by adding lactose or isopropyl-β-D-thiogalactopyranoside (IPTG). lac repressor encoded by lacI
    100..318     +  CDS            N-MYC2 (fragment): MYC2_MARMO - Protein inferred from homology: Swiss-Prot protein existence level 3. From Marmota monax (Woodchuck).
    286..315     +  CDS            Myc: Myc (human c-Myc proto-oncogene) epitope tag
    444..481     +  promoter       araBAD promoter (fragment): araBAD; promoter of the L-arabinose operon of E. coli; the araC regulatory gene is transcribed in the opposite direction (Guzman et al., 1995)
    488..504     +  protein_bind   lac operator (symmetric) (fragment): The lac repressor binds to the lac operator to inhibit transcription in E. coli. This inhibition can be relieved by adding lactose or isopropyl-β-D-thiogalactopyranoside (IPTG). The symmetric lac operator was optimized for tight binding of lac repressor. lac repressor encoded by lacI
    519..535     +  protein_bind   lac operator: The lac repressor binds to the lac operator to inhibit transcription in E. coli. This inhibition can be relieved by adding lactose or isopropyl-β-D-thiogalactopyranoside (IPTG). lac repressor encoded by lacI
    620..1333    +  CDS            superfolder GFP: GFP variant that folds robustly even when fused to poorly folded proteins (Pédelacq et al., 2006)
   1485..1512    +  terminator     T7Te terminator: phage T7 early transcription terminator
   1595..1652    +  promoter       AmpR promoter (fragment): bla
   1661..2476    -  CDS            KanR: aminoglycoside phosphotransferase; aph(3')-Ia; confers resistance to kanamycin in bacteria or G418 (Geneticin®) in eukaryotes
   2598..3186    +  rep_origin     ori: high-copy-number ColE1/pMB1/pBR322/pUC origin of replication
   3372..3511    -  misc_feature   bom: basis of mobility region from pBR322
   3613..3804    -  CDS            rop: Rop protein, which maintains plasmids at low copy number; rop
   3845..3955    +  CDS            mbeC (fragment): MBEC_ECOLX - Experimental evidence at protein level: Swiss-Prot protein existence level 1. Required for efficient mobilization of ColE1 plasmid and is thus essential to promote the specific transfer of the plasmid during conjugation. Probably functions by inducing DNA bending, helping the MbeA relaxase to melt the DNA around the nic site and cleave the phosphodiester bond. Binds specifically double-stranded DNA (dsDNA) containing the ColE1 oriT but does not recognize the inverted repeat (IR). From Escherichia coli.
