[The description below was written by a language model from this plasmid's Addgene catalogue record and pLannotate feature annotations shown in this document.]
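Description:
PE_16: Para_lac_eG is a bacterial expression plasmid of about 4 kb, built as a promoter-reporter construct for studying ligand-inducible hybrid promoters in E. coli. It is propagated from a pMB1/ColE1-type origin and retains the rop gene and the bom region of pBR322, along with a fragment of the ColE1 mobilization gene mbeC. The catalogue lists it as high copy, although Rop normally moderates the copy number of such origins. Selection is by kanamycin, through an aph(3')-Ia aminoglycoside phosphotransferase gene.

The payload is a synthetic hybrid promoter placed upstream of superfolder GFP, followed by the phage T7 early (T7Te) terminator. In the annotated sequence, a short fragment of the araBAD promoter is immediately followed by two lac operator sites, one of them resembling the symmetric, tight-binding operator. This architecture would make GFP output depend on both arabinose/AraC activation and relief of LacI repression by IPTG. The feature table shows no araC or lacI gene, so these regulators would presumably have to come from the host strain or another plasmid. Upstream of the promoter lie a further lac operator and a short reading frame ending in a Myc epitope tag; the woodchuck N-MYC2 hit appears to reflect this tag-containing region rather than a genuine insert, and the record does not explain its role.

The record is internally inconsistent on naming. The plasmid title says "Para_lac", while the insert and promoter fields read "Plas_lac_eG"; the annotated araBAD fragment supports the ara/lac designation. The associated work concerns tuning the dynamic range of bacterial promoters controlled by ligand-inducible transcription factors, so the plasmid most likely serves as a fluorescence readout for one promoter variant in that series.
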