Addgene plasmid #104869: PE_16: Para_lac_eG
Purpose: PE_16: Para_lac_eG
Depositing lab: Matthew Bennett. Depositing organization: Rice University. Publication: Tuning the dynamic range of bacterial promoters regulated by ligand-inducible transcription factors. Chen Y, Ho JML, Shis DL, Gupta C, Long J, Wagner DS, Ott W, Josic K, Bennett MR. Nat Commun. 2018 Jan 4;9(1):64. doi: 10.1038/s41467-017-02473-5. PubMed 29302024.
Backbone
  Vector backbone: pmb1, +ROP
  Backbone size w/o insert (bp): 3886
  Total vector size (bp): 3971
  Vector type: Bacterial Expression
Growth in bacteria
  Bacterial resistance: Kanamycin, 50 μg/mL
  Growth temperature: 37°C
  Growth strain: DH5alpha
  Copy number: High Copy
Gene/Insert
  Gene/Insert name: Hybrid Promoter : Plas_lac_eG
  Promoter: Hybrid Promoter : Plas_lac_eG
  Cloning method: Gateway Cloning
  Sequencing primers: 5′ CATTTCTGAAGAGGACTTGTTGCG; 3′ CTTCACCCTCGCCACGCACG
Terms and licenses: Academic/Nonprofit Terms; Industry Terms: Not Available to Industry
How to cite: PE_16: Para_lac_eG was a gift from Matthew Bennett (Addgene plasmid # 104869 ; http://n2t.net/addgene:104869 ; RRID:Addgene_104869)
