>Addgene plasmid #104869 | PE_16: Para_lac_eG | depositor full sequence | sequence record 214389 | PE_16: Para_lac_eG sequence 3969 bps
AGTGCGCTCGAGCTTCCCAACCTTACCAGAGGGCGCCCCAGCTGGCAATTCCGACGTCTGTGTGGAATTG
TGAGCGGATAACAATTTCACACAGGGCCCTCGGACACCGAGGAGAATGTCAAGAGGCGAACACACAACGT
CTTGGAGCGCCAGAGGAGGAACGAGCTAAAACGGAGCTTTTTTGCCCTGCGTGACCAGATCCCGGAGTTG
GAAAACAATGAAAAGGCCCCCAAGGTAGTTATCCTTAAAAAAGCCACAGCATACATCCTGTCCGTCCAAG
CAGAGGAGCAAAAGCTCATTTCTGAAGAGGACTTGTTGCGGAAACGACGAGAACAGTTGAAACACAAACT
TGAACAGCTACGGAACTCTTGTGCGTAAGGAAAAGTAAGGAAAACGATTCCTTCTAACAGAAATGTCCTG
AGCAATCACCTATGAACTGTCGACATAGCATTTTTATCCATAAGATTAGCGGATCCTACCTTAGACATGT
GAGCGCTCACAATTTATAGTGAGCACAATTGTGAGCGGATAACAATTGCATGCCACTTAAAAAGGAGATC
AACAATGAAAGCAATTTTCGTACTGAAACATCTTAATCATGCTAAGGAGAAATACTAGTATGCGTAAAGG
CGAAGAGCTGTTCACTGGTGTCGTCCCTATTCTGGTGGAACTGGATGGTGATGTCAACGGTCATAAGTTT
TCCGTGCGTGGCGAGGGTGAAGGTGACGCAACTAATGGTAAACTGACGCTGAAGTTCATCTGTACTACTG
GTAAACTGCCGGTACCTTGGCCGACTCTGGTAACGACGCTGACTTATGGTGTTCAGTGCTTTGCTCGTTA
TCCGGACCATATGAAGCAGCATGACTTCTTCAAGTCCGCCATGCCGGAAGGCTATGTGCAGGAACGCACG
ATTTCCTTTAAGGATGACGGCACGTACAAAACGCGTGCGGAAGTGAAATTTGAAGGCGATACCCTGGTAA
ACCGCATTGAGCTGAAAGGCATTGACTTTAAAGAAGACGGCAATATCCTGGGCCATAAGCTGGAATACAA
TTTTAACAGCCACAATGTTTACATCACCGCCGATAAACAAAAAAATGGCATTAAAGCGAATTTTAAAATT
CGCCACAACGTGGAGGATGGCAGCGTGCAGCTGGCTGATCACTACCAGCAAAACACTCCAATCGGTGATG
GTCCTGTTCTGCTGCCAGACAATCACTATCTGAGCTACCAAAGCGTTCTGTCTAAAGATCCGAACGAGAA
ACGCGATCATATGGTTCTGCTGGAGTTCGTAACCGCAGCGGGCATCACGCATGGTATGGATGAACTGTAC
AAATGATGAAGCTTCCCCTACGTGCTGCTGAAGTTGCCCGCAACAGAGAGTGGAACCAACCGGTGATACC
ACGATACTATGACTGAGAGTCAACGCCATGAGCGGCCTCATTTCTTATTCTGAGTTACAACAGTCCGCAC
CGCTGTCTCACACTGGCTCACCTTCGGGTGGGCCTTTCTGCGTTTATATACTAGAGAGAGAATATAAAAA
GCCAGATTATTAATCCGGCTTTTTTATTATTTCCTAGCTAGCCGGGGAAATGTGCGCGGAACCCCTATTT
GTTTATTTTTCTAAATACATTCAAATATGTATCCGCTCATGAATTAATTCTTAGAAAAACTCATCGAGCA
TCAAATGAAACTGCAATTTATTCATATCAGGATTATCAATACCATATTTTTGAAAAAGCCGTTTCTGTAA
TGAAGGAGAAAACTCACCGAGGCAGTTCCATAGGATGGCAAGATCCTGGTATCGGTCTGCGATTCCGACT
CGTCCAACATCAATACAACCTATTAATTTCCCCTCGTCAAAAATAAGGTTATCAAGTGAGAAATCACCAT
GAGTGACGACTGAATCCGGTGAGAATGGCAAAAGTTTATGCATTTCTTTCCAGACTTGTTCAACAGGCCA
GCCATTACGCTCGTCATCAAAATCACTCGCATCAACCAAACCGTTATTCATTCGTGATTGCGCCTGAGCG
AGACGAAATACGCGATCGCTGTTAAAAGGACAATTACAAACAGGAATCGAATGCAACCGGCGCAGGAACA
CTGCCAGCGCATCAACAATATTTTCACCTGAATCAGGATATTCTTCTAATACCTGGAATGCTGTTTTCCC
GGGGATCGCAGTGGTGAGTAACCATGCATCATCAGGAGTACGGATAAAATGCTTGATGGTCGGAAGAGGC
ATAAATTCCGTCAGCCAGTTTAGTCTGACCATCTCATCTGTAACATCATTGGCAACGCTACCTTTGCCAT
GTTTCAGAAACAACTCTGGCGCATCGGGCTTCCCATACAATCGATAGATTGTCGCACCTGATTGCCCGAC
ATTATCGCGAGCCCATTTATACCCATATAAATCAGCATCCATGTTGGAATTTAATCGCGGCCTAGAGCAA
GACGTTTCCCGTTGAATATGGCTCATAACACCCCTTGTATTACTGTTTATGTAAGCAGACAGTTTTATTG
TTCATGACCAAAATCCCTTAACGTGAGTTTTCGTTCCACTGAGCGTCAGACCCCGTAGAAAAGATCAAAG
GATCTTCTTGAGATCCTTTTTTTCTGCGCGTAATCTGCTGCTTGCAAACAAAAAAACCACCGCTACCAGC
GGTGGTTTGTTTGCCGGATCAAGAGCTACCAACTCTTTTTCCGAAGGTAACTGGCTTCAGCAGAGCGCAG
ATACCAAATACTGTCCTTCTAGTGTAGCCGTAGTTAGGCCACCACTTCAAGAACTCTGTAGCACCGCCTA
CATACCTCGCTCTGCTAATCCTGTTACCAGTGGCTGCTGCCAGTGGCGATAAGTCGTGTCTTACCGGGTT
GGACTCAAGACGATAGTTACCGGATAAGGCGCAGCGGTCGGGCTGAACGGGGGGTTCGTGCACACAGCCC
AGCTTGGAGCGAACGACCTACACCGAACTGAGATACCTACAGCGTGAGCTATGAGAAAGCGCCACGCTTC
CCGAAGGGAGAAAGGCGGACAGGTATCCGGTAAGCGGCAGGGTCGGAACAGGAGAGCGCACGAGGGAGCT
TCCAGGGGGAAACGCCTGGTATCTTTATAGTCCTGTCGGGTTTCGCCACCTCTGACTTGAGCGTCGATTT
TTGTGATGCTCGTCAGGGGGGCGGAGCCTATGGAAAAACGCCAGCAACGCGGCCTTTTTACGGTTCCTGG
CCTTTTGCTGGCCTTTTGCTCACATGTTCTTTCCTGCGTTATCCCCTGATTCTGTGGATAACCGTATTAC
CGCCTTTGAGTGAGCTGATACCGCTCGCCGCAGCCGAACGACCGAGCGCAGCGAGTCAGTGAGCGAGGAA
GCGGAAGAGCGCCTGATGCGGTATTTTCTCCTTACGCATCTGTGCGGTATTTCACACCGCATATATGGTG
CACTCTCAGTACAATCTGCTCTGATGCCGCATAGTTAAGCCAGTATACACTCCGCTATCGCTACGTGACT
GGGTCATGGCTGCGCCCCGACACCCGCCAACACCCGCTGACGCGCCCTGACGGGCTTGTCTGCTCCCGGC
ATCCGCTTACAGACAAGCTGTGACCGTCTCCGGGAGCTGCATGTGTCAGAGGTTTTCACCGTCATCACCG
AAACGCGCGAGGCAGCTGCGGTAAAGCTCATCAGCGTGGTCGTGAAGCGATTCACAGATGTCTGCCTGTT
CATCCGCGTCCAGCTCGTTGAGTTTCTCCAGAAGCGTTAATGTCTGGCTTCTGATAAAGCGGGCCATGTT
AAGGGCGGTTTTTTCCTGTTTGGTCACTGATGCCTCCGTGTAAGGGGGATTTCTGTTCATGGGGGTAATG
ATACCGATGAAACGAGAGAGGATGCTCACGATACGGGTTACTGATGATGAACATGCCCGGTTACTGGAAC
GTTGTGAGGGTAAACAACTGGCGGTATGGATGCGGCGGGACCAGAGCTC
