>Addgene plasmid #104869 | PE_16: Para_lac_eG | depositor partial sequence | sequence record 214390 | Hybrid Promoter: Para_lac_eG
TCGACATAGCATTTTTATCCATAAGATTAGCGGATCCTACCTTAGACATGTGAGCGCTCACAATTTATAG
TGAGCACAATTGTGAGCGGATAACAATTGCATGC
