>Addgene plasmid #104869 | PE_16: Para_lac_eG | depositor partial sequence | sequence record 214391 | sfYFP
ATGCGTAAAGGCGAAGAGCTGTTCACTGGTGTCGTCCCTATTCTGGTGGAACTGGATGGTGATGTCAACG
GTCATAAGTTTTCCGTGCGTGGCGAGGGTGAAGGTGACGCAACTAATGGTAAACTGACGCTGAAGTTCAT
CTGTACTACTGGTAAACTGCCGGTACCTTGGCCGACTCTGGTAACGACGCTGACTTATGGTGTTCAGTGC
TTTGCTCGTTATCCGGACCATATGAAGCAGCATGACTTCTTCAAGTCCGCCATGCCGGAAGGCTATGTGC
AGGAACGCACGATTTCCTTTAAGGATGACGGCACGTACAAAACGCGTGCGGAAGTGAAATTTGAAGGCGA
TACCCTGGTAAACCGCATTGAGCTGAAAGGCATTGACTTTAAAGAAGACGGCAATATCCTGGGCCATAAG
CTGGAATACAATTTTAACAGCCACAATGTTTACATCACCGCCGATAAACAAAAAAATGGCATTAAAGCGA
ATTTTAAAATTCGCCACAACGTGGAGGATGGCAGCGTGCAGCTGGCTGATCACTACCAGCAAAACACTCC
AATCGGTGATGGTCCTGTTCTGCTGCCAGACAATCACTATCTGAGCTACCAAAGCGTTCTGTCTAAAGAT
CCGAACGAGAAACGCGATCATATGGTTCTGCTGGAGTTCGTAACCGCAGCGGGCATCACGCATGGTATGG
ATGAACTGTACAAATGATGA
